Addgene plasmid #246649: tPA-TGFa-SPMn-SpyTag003
Purpose: Expresses tPA-TGFa-SPMn-SpyTag003 in mammalian cells for calcium-induced NeissLock protein ligation to epidermal growth factor receptor (EGFR)
Depositing lab: Mark Howarth. Depositing organization: University of Cambridge. Publication: Split NeissLock with Spy-Acceleration Arms Mammalian Proteins for Anhydride-Mediated Cell Ligation. Lim SYT, Keeble AH, Howarth MR. ACS Chem Biol. 2025 Sep 15. doi: 10.1021/acschembio.5c00515. PubMed 40947984.
Backbone
  Vector backbone: pcDNA3.1
  Backbone manufacturer: Invitrogen
  Backbone size w/o insert (bp): 5428
  Total vector size (bp): 6844
  Vector type: Mammalian Expression
  Selectable markers: Neomycin (select with G418)
Growth in bacteria
  Bacterial resistance: Ampicillin, 100 μg/mL
  Growth temperature: 37°C
  Growth strain: DH5alpha
  Copy number: High Copy
Gene/Insert
  Gene/Insert name: tPA-TGFa-SPMn-SpyTag003
  Species: H. sapiens (human), Synthetic; Neisseria meningitidis serotype C (UniProt: P55126).
  Insert size (bp): 1416
  Mutation: Construct contains the tPA signal peptide, Kringle domain of human tPA, protease domain of human tPA containing the mutations found in Tenectaplase (K296A, H297A, R29A and R299A) that result in enhanced resistance to the plasma inhibitor PAI-15, GSS linker, TGFα (residues 40–89 of human protransforming growth factor alpha), N-terminal fragment of the self-processing module of FrpA (SPMn 298-318), GSG linker, SpyTag003
  Promoter: CMV promoter
  Tag / fusion protein: SpyTag003 (C terminal on insert); Signal peptide (N terminal on insert)
  Cloning method: Gibson Cloning
  Sequencing primers: 5′ T7F; 3′ BGHrev
Terms and licenses: Academic/Nonprofit Terms; Industry Terms: Not Available to Industry
How to cite: tPA-TGFa-SPMn-SpyTag003 was a gift from Mark Howarth (Addgene plasmid # 246649 ; http://n2t.net/addgene:246649 ; RRID:Addgene_246649)
