[The description below was written by a language model from this plasmid's Addgene catalogue record and pLannotate feature annotations shown in this document.]
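Description:
tPA-TGFa-SPMn-SpyTag003 is a mammalian expression plasmid built on the pcDNA3.1 backbone. In bacteria it is maintained at high copy from a ColE1/pUC-type origin with ampicillin resistance (bla), and it also carries an f1 origin. For mammalian cells, an SV40 early promoter drives a neomycin phosphotransferase cassette with an SV40 poly(A) signal, allowing G418 selection. The catalogue lists a total size of 6,844 bp, whereas the sequenced record used for annotation is 6,984 nt, a small discrepancy that the record does not explain.

The payload is a roughly 1.4 kb synthetic fusion gene transcribed from the CMV enhancer/promoter and terminated by the bGH poly(A) signal, with a T7 promoter upstream. According to the record, the open reading frame encodes the tPA signal peptide for secretion, followed by the Kringle and protease domains of human tPA. The protease domain carries the Tenecteplase-type alanine substitutions that increase resistance to the plasma inhibitor PAI-1. Next come a GSS linker, human TGFα (residues 40–89 of the precursor), the N-terminal fragment of the self-processing module of Neisseria meningitidis FrpA (SPMn), a GSG linker and a C-terminal SpyTag003. The automated annotation labels the tPA and TGFα segments by their closest database homologues (bat and rabbit), which should be read as the human sequences described in the catalogue. It also flags a haemagglutinin-like fragment downstream of the insert that the catalogue entry does not mention.

The construct is intended for producing a secreted protein for split NeissLock. TGFα targets the fusion to EGFR, SpyTag003 presumably helps recruit the complementary SPM fragment, and calcium triggers the covalent ligation to the receptor.
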