Features (pLannotate 1.2.2; 22 found; start..end, strand, type, name):
    508..612     -  promoter       AmpR promoter: bla
    671..723     -  misc_feature   bom (fragment): basis of mobility region from pBR322
    878..1257    +  enhancer       CMV enhancer: human cytomegalovirus immediate early enhancer
   1258..1461    +  promoter       CMV promoter: human cytomegalovirus (CMV) immediate early promoter
   1457..1490    +  LTR            5' LTR (truncated) (fragment): truncated 5' long terminal repeat (LTR) from HIV-1
   1506..1524    +  promoter       T7 promoter: promoter for bacteriophage T7 RNA polymerase
   1584..2711    +  CDS            URTG_DESRO: Experimental evidence at protein level: Swiss-Prot protein existence level 1. Probably essential to support the feeding habits of this exclusively haematophagous animal. Probable potent thrombolytic agent. From Desmodus rotundus (Vampire bat).
   2721..2870    +  CDS            TGFA: TGFA_RABIT - Experimental evidence at transcript level: Swiss-Prot protein existence level 2. TGF alpha is a mitogenic polypeptide that is able to bind to the EGF receptor/EGFR and to act synergistically with TGF beta to promote anchorage-independent cell proliferation in soft agar (By similarity). Inhibitor of acid secretion. Inhibitor of aminopyrine uptake in parietal cells (in vitro). From Oryctolagus cuniculus (Rabbit).
   3006..3140    +  CDS            HA (fragment): HEMA_I34A0 - Experimental evidence at protein level: Swiss-Prot protein existence level 1. Binds to sialic acid-containing receptors on the cell surface, bringing about the attachment of the virus particle to the cell. This attachment induces virion internalization either through clathrin-dependent endocytosis or through clathrin- and caveolin- independent pathway. Plays a major role in the determination of host range restriction and virulence. Class I viral fusion protein. Responsible for penetration of the virus into the cell cytoplasm by mediating the fusion of the membrane of the endocytos
   3224..3448    +  polyA_signal   bGH poly(A) signal: bovine growth hormone polyadenylation signal
   3452..3473    +  promoter       SV40 promoter (fragment): SV40 enhancer and early promoter
   3494..3922    +  rep_origin     f1 ori (sequence partly withheld): f1 bacteriophage origin of replication; arrow indicates direction of (+) strand synthesis
   3936..4265    +  promoter       SV40 promoter: SV40 enhancer and early promoter
   4332..5123    +  CDS            neo: KKA2_KLEPN - Also known as kan, nptII. Experimental evidence at protein level: Swiss-Prot protein existence level 1. Resistance to kanamycin, neomycin, paromomycin, ribostamycin, butirosin and gentamicin B. From Klebsiella pneumoniae.
   5147..5305    +  CDS            ble (fragment): BLE_KLEPN - Experimental evidence at protein level: Swiss-Prot protein existence level 1. Binding protein with a strong affinity to the bleomycin family of antibiotics. Binds to CL990; an antimitotic-antibiotic compound. From Klebsiella pneumoniae.
   5300..5421    +  polyA_signal   SV40 poly(A) signal: SV40 polyadenylation signal
   5494..5510    -  protein_bind   lac operator: The lac repressor binds to the lac operator to inhibit transcription in E. coli. This inhibition can be relieved by adding lactose or isopropyl-β-D-thiogalactopyranoside (IPTG). lac repressor encoded by lacI
   5518..5548    -  promoter       lac promoter: promoter for the E. coli lac operon
   5563..5584    -  protein_bind   CAP binding site: CAP binding activates transcription in the presence of cAMP. E. coli catabolite activator protein
   5597..5689    -  CDS            lacI (fragment): lac repressor; lacI; The lac repressor binds to the lac operator to inhibit transcription in E. coli. This inhibition can be relieved by adding lactose or isopropyl-β-D-thiogalactopyranoside (IPTG).
   5872..6460    -  rep_origin     ori: high-copy-number ColE1/pMB1/pBR322/pUC origin of replication
   6631..507     -  CDS            AmpR (across the origin): β-lactamase; bla; confers resistance to ampicillin, carbenicillin, and related antibiotics
>Addgene plasmid #246649 | tPA-TGFa-SPMn-SpyTag003 | addgene full sequence | sequence record 491286 | Addgene NGS Result
TTCATTCAGCTCCGGTTCCCAACGATCAAGGCGAGTTACATGATCCCCCATGTTGTGCAAAAAAGCGGTT
AGCTCCTTCGGTCCTCCGATCGTTGTCAGAAGTAAGTTGGCCGCAGTGTTATCACTCATGGTTATGGCAG
CACTGCATAATTCTCTTACTGTCATGCCATCCGTAAGATGCTTTTCTGTGACTGGTGAGTACTCAACCAA
GTCATTCTGAGAATAGTGTATGCGGCGACCGAGTTGCTCTTGCCCGGCGTCAATACGGGATAATACCGCG
CCACATAGCAGAACTTTAAAAGTGCTCATCATTGGAAAACGTTCTTCGGGGCGAAAACTCTCAAGGATCT
TACCGCTGTTGAGATCCAGTTCGATGTAACCCACTCGTGCACCCAACTGATCTTCAGCATCTTTTACTTT
CACCAGCGTTTCTGGGTGAGCAAAAACAGGAAGGCAAAATGCCGCAAAAAAGGGAATAAGGGCGACACGG
AAATGTTGAATACTCATACTCTTCCTTTTTCAATATTATTGAAGCATTTATCAGGGTTATTGTCTCATGA
GCGGATACATATTTGAATGTATTTAGAAAAATAAACAAATAGGGGTTCCGCGCACATTTCCCCGAAAAGT
GCCACCTGACGTCGACGGATCGGGAGATCTCCCGATCCCCTATGGTGCACTCTCAGTACAATCTGCTCTG
ATGCCGCATAGTTAAGCCAGTATCTGCTCCCTGCTTGTGTGTTGGAGGTCGCTGAGTAGTGCGCGAGCAA
AATTTAAGCTACAACAAGGCAAGGCTTGACCGACAATTGCATGAAGAATCTGCTTAGGGTTAGGCGTTTT
GCGCTGCTTCGCGATGTACGGGCCAGATATACGCGTTGACATTGATTATTGACTAGTTATTAATAGTAAT
CAATTACGGGGTCATTAGTTCATAGCCCATATATGGAGTTCCGCGTTACATAACTTACGGTAAATGGCCC
GCCTGGCTGACCGCCCAACGACCCCCGCCCATTGACGTCAATAATGACGTATGTTCCCATAGTAACGCCA
ATAGGGACTTTCCATTGACGTCAATGGGTGGAGTATTTACGGTAAACTGCCCACTTGGCAGTACATCAAG
TGTATCATATGCCAAGTACGCCCCCTATTGACGTCAATGACGGTAAATGGCCCGCCTGGCATTATGCCCA
GTACATGACCTTATGGGACTTTCCTACTTGGCAGTACATCTACGTATTAGTCATCGCTATTACCATGGTG
ATGCGGTTTTGGCAGTACATCAATGGGCGTGGATAGCGGTTTGACTCACGGGGATTTCCAAGTCTCCACC
CCATTGACGTCAATGGGAGTTTGTTTTGGCACCAAAATCAACGGGACTTTCCAAAATGTCGTAACAACTC
CGCCCCATTGACGCAAATGGGCGGTAGGCGTGTACGGTGGGAGGTCTATATAAGCAGAGCTCTCTGGCTA
ACTAGAGAACCCACTGCTTACTGGCTTATCGAAATTAATACGACTCACTATAGGGAGACCCAAGCTGGCT
AGCGTTTAAACGGGCCCTCTAGACTCGAGCGGCCGCCACCATGGACGCTATGAAGCGAGGTCTGTGTTGC
GTGCTGCTGCTTTGTGGTGCGGTATTCGTATCCCCATCTTACCAGGGCAATAGCGATTGCTATTTCGGCA
ATGGCTCTGCCTATCGGGGCACCCATTCACTGACCGAGTCCGGGGCTTCTTGCCTTCCCTGGAACTCCAT
GATACTCATTGGGAAAGTCTACACAGCGCAGAACCCAAGCGCGCAAGCGCTCGGCCTTGGGAAGCACAAT
TATTGCAGAAACCCCGACGGCGACGCTAAACCATGGTGCCATGTCCTCAAGAATCGCAGGCTTACGTGGG
AGTATTGCGATGTTCCTTCTTGTTCCACATGTGGTTTGCGCCAATACAGCCAACCGCAATTTAGGATTAA
GGGCGGCCTTTTCGCCGATATCGCATCACACCCGTGGCAAGCTGCAATCTTTGCCGCTGCAGCCGCTAGT
CCAGGGGAGCGCTTTCTTTGTGGCGGTATCCTTATATCTTCCTGCTGGATACTCAGCGCCGCCCATTGCT
TCCAAGAACGATTTCCACCGCATCATCTGACCGTCATACTTGGTAGGACGTATAGGGTAGTCCCCGGGGA
GGAAGAACAAAAATTCGAGGTAGAAAAATACATCGTACATAAGGAGTTCGACGATGATACTTACGATAAC
GATATAGCCCTGCTCCAGCTGAAGAGCGACAGTAGTAGATGTGCTCAGGAATCCTCTGTAGTTCGGACCG
TCTGTCTTCCGCCGGCGGACCTTCAACTTCCGGACTGGACCGAGTGCGAATTGAGCGGCTACGGTAAGCA
CGAAGCACTCTCCCCATTTTACTCCGAGCGGCTTAAGGAAGCTCACGTGCGACTCTACCCCAGCTCACGG
TGCACATCACAGCACTTGCTGAATCGGACTGTTACCGACAATATGCTCTGTGCGGGAGATACCAGGTCAG
GTGGACCTCAAGCTAACCTTCACGATGCGTGCCAGGGTGATTCAGGTGGTCCGCTTGTCTGTCTTAACGA
CGGGCGAATGACCCTGGTTGGGATCATATCATGGGGGCTGGGGTGTGGGCAAAAAGATGTGCCGGGAGTA
TATACCAAGGTTACGAACTACCTGGATTGGATCAGAGACAATATGCGCCCCGGCAGCAGCGTCGTCTCCC
ATTTTAACGATTGCCCCGACAGCCACACACAATTCTGTTTTCATGGGACCTGTCGGTTCTTGGTACAGGA
GGATAAACCTGCTTGCGTGTGCCATAGCGGCTACGTCGGGGCAAGATGCGAGCACGCGGATCTGTTGGCT
GGCAGCTATGACCCGCTCGCCTTGGATCTCGATGGTGATGGTATAGAGACAGTAGCCGCTAAAGGGGGGA
GCGGGCGGGGCGTACCTCACATTGTGATGGTCGACGCCTACAAACGGTACAAGTAGTAGACCGGTAAGCT
GAGCAGCGGCTACAAGGACGTGATCCTGTGGTTCAGCTTCGGCGCCAGCTGCTTCATCCTGCTGGCCATC
GTGATGGGCCTGGTGTTCATCTGCGTGAAGAACGGCAACATGCGGTGCACCATCTGCATCTGATGATATC
GAATTCCACCACACTGGACTAGTGGATCCGAGCTCGGTACCAAGCTTAAGTTTAAACCGCTGATCAGCCT
CGACTGTGCCTTCTAGTTGCCAGCCATCTGTTGTTTGCCCCTCCCCCGTGCCTTCCTTGACCCTGGAAGG
TGCCACTCCCACTGTCCTTTCCTAATAAAATGAGGAAATTGCATCGCATTGTCTGAGTAGGTGTCATTCT
ATTCTGGGGGGTGGGGTGGGGCAGGACAGCAAGGGGGAGGATTGGGAAGACAATAGCAGGCATGCTGGGG
ATGCGGTGGGCTCTATGGCTTCTGAGGCGGAAAGAACCAGCTGGGGCTCTAGGGGGTATCCCC
[124 nt withheld, positions 3494-3617]
C
[91 nt withheld, positions 3619-3709]
A
[49 nt withheld, positions 3711-3759]
CCTTTGACGTTGGAGTCCACGTTCTTT
[37 nt withheld, positions 3787-3823]
ACCCTATCTCGGTCTATTCTTTTGATTTATAAGGGATTTTGCCGATTTCGGCCTATTGGTTAAAAAATGA
GCTGATTTAACAAAAATTTAACGCGAATTAATTCTGTGGAATGTGTGTCAGTTAGGGTGTGGAAAGTCCC
CAGGCTCCCCAGCAGGCAGAAGTATGCAAAGCATGCATCTCAATTAGTCAGCAACCAGGTGTGGAAAGTC
CCCAGGCTCCCCAGCAGGCAGAAGTATGCAAAGCATGCATCTCAATTAGTCAGCAACCATAGTCCCGCCC
CTAACTCCGCCCATCCCGCCCCTAACTCCGCCCAGTTCCGCCCATTCTCCGCCCCATGGCTGACTAATTT
TTTTTATTTATGCAGAGGCCGAGGCCGCCTCTGCCTCTGAGCTATTCCAGAAGTAGTGAGGAGGCTTTTT
TGGAGGCCTAGGCTTTTGCAAAAAGCTCCCGGGAGCTTGTATATCCATTTTCGGATCTGATCAAGAGACA
GGATGAGGATCGTTTCGCATGATTGAACAAGATGGATTGCACGCAGGTTCTCCGGCCGCTTGGGTGGAGA
GGCTATTCGGCTATGACTGGGCACAACAGACAATCGGCTGCTCTGATGCCGCCGTGTTCCGGCTGTCAGC
GCAGGGGCGCCCGGTTCTTTTTGTCAAGACCGACCTGTCCGGTGCCCTGAATGAACTGCAGGACGAGGCA
GCGCGGCTATCGTGGCTGGCCACGACGGGCGTTCCTTGCGCAGCTGTGCTCGACGTTGTCACTGAAGCGG
GAAGGGACTGGCTGCTATTGGGCGAAGTGCCGGGGCAGGATCTCCTGTCATCTCACCTTGCTCCTGCCGA
GAAAGTATCCATCATGGCTGATGCAATGCGGCGGCTGCATACGCTTGATCCGGCTACCTGCCCATTCGAC
CACCAAGCGAAACATCGCATCGAGCGAGCACGTACTCGGATGGAAGCCGGTCTTGTCGATCAGGATGATC
TGGACGAAGAGCATCAGGGGCTCGCGCCAGCCGAACTGTTCGCCAGGCTCAAGGCGCGCATGCCCGACGG
CGAGGATCTCGTCGTGACCCATGGCGATGCCTGCTTGCCGAATATCATGGTGGAAAATGGCCGCTTTTCT
GGATTCATCGACTGTGGCCGGCTGGGTGTGGCGGACCGCTATCAGGACATAGCGTTGGCTACCCGTGATA
TTGCTGAAGAGCTTGGCGGCGAATGGGCTGACCGCTTCCTCGTGCTTTACGGTATCGCCGCTCCCGATTC
GCAGCGCATCGCCTTCTATCGCCTTCTTGACGAGTTCTTCTGAGCGGGACTCTGGGGTTCGAAATGACCG
ACCAAGCGACGCCCAACCTGCCATCACGAGATTTCGATTCCACCGCCGCCTTCTATGAAAGGTTGGGCTT
CGGAATCGTTTTCCGGGACGCCGGCTGGATGATCCTCCAGCGCGGGGATCTCATGCTGGAGTTCTTCGCC
CACCCCAACTTGTTTATTGCAGCTTATAATGGTTACAAATAAAGCAATAGCATCACAAATTTCACAAATA
AAGCATTTTTTTCACTGCATTCTAGTTGTGGTTTGTCCAAACTCATCAATGTATCTTATCATGTCTGTAT
ACCGTCGACCTCTAGCTAGAGCTTGGCGTAATCATGGTCATAGCTGTTTCCTGTGTGAAATTGTTATCCG
CTCACAATTCCACACAACATACGAGCCGGAAGCATAAAGTGTAAAGCCTGGGGTGCCTAATGAGTGAGCT
AACTCACATTAATTGCGTTGCGCTCACTGCCCGCTTTCCAGTCGGGAAACCTGTCGTGCCAGCTGCATTA
ATGAATCGGCCAACGCGCGGGGAGAGGCGGTTTGCGTATTGGGCGCTCTTCCGCTTCCTCGCTCACTGAC
TCGCTGCGCTCGGTCGTTCGGCTGCGGCGAGCGGTATCAGCTCACTCAAAGGCGGTAATACGGTTATCCA
CAGAATCAGGGGATAACGCAGGAAAGAACATGTGAGCAAAAGGCCAGCAAAAGGCCAGGAACCGTAAAAA
GGCCGCGTTGCTGGCGTTTTTCCATAGGCTCCGCCCCCCTGACGAGCATCACAAAAATCGACGCTCAAGT
CAGAGGTGGCGAAACCCGACAGGACTATAAAGATACCAGGCGTTTCCCCCTGGAAGCTCCCTCGTGCGCT
CTCCTGTTCCGACCCTGCCGCTTACCGGATACCTGTCCGCCTTTCTCCCTTCGGGAAGCGTGGCGCTTTC
TCATAGCTCACGCTGTAGGTATCTCAGTTCGGTGTAGGTCGTTCGCTCCAAGCTGGGCTGTGTGCACGAA
CCCCCCGTTCAGCCCGACCGCTGCGCCTTATCCGGTAACTATCGTCTTGAGTCCAACCCGGTAAGACACG
ACTTATCGCCACTGGCAGCAGCCACTGGTAACAGGATTAGCAGAGCGAGGTATGTAGGCGGTGCTACAGA
GTTCTTGAAGTGGTGGCCTAACTACGGCTACACTAGAAGAACAGTATTTGGTATCTGCGCTCTGCTGAAG
CCAGTTACCTTCGGAAAAAGAGTTGGTAGCTCTTGATCCGGCAAACAAACCACCGCTGGTAGCGGTGGTT
TTTTTGTTTGCAAGCAGCAGATTACGCGCAGAAAAAAAGGATCTCAAGAAGATCCTTTGATCTTTTCTAC
GGGGTCTGACGCTCAGTGGAACGAAAACTCACGTTAAGGGATTTTGGTCATGAGATTATCAAAAAGGATC
TTCACCTAGATCCTTTTAAATTAAAAATGAAGTTTTAAATCAATCTAAAGTATATATGAGTAAACTTGGT
CTGACAGTTACCAATGCTTAATCAGTGAGGCACCTATCTCAGCGATCTGTCTATTTCGTTCATCCATAGT
TGCCTGACTCCCCGTCGTGTAGATAACTACGATACGGGAGGGCTTACCATCTGGCCCCAGTGCTGCAATG
ATACCGCGAGACCCACGCTCACCGGCTCCAGATTTATCAGCAATAAACCAGCCAGCCGGAAGGGCCGAGC
GCAGAAGTGGTCCTGCAACTTTATCCGCCTCCATCCAGTCTATTAATTGTTGCCGGGAAGCTAGAGTAAG
TAGTTCGCCAGTTAATAGTTTGCGCAACGTTGTTGCCATTGCTACAGGCATCGTGGTGTCACGCTCGTCG
TTTGGTATGGC
