>Addgene plasmid #246649 | tPA-TGFa-SPMn-SpyTag003 | depositor partial sequence | sequence record 484978 | tPA-TGFa-SPMn-SpyTag003 gene
ATGGACGCTATGAAGCGAGGTCTGTGTTGCGTGCTGCTGCTTTGTGGTGCGGTATTCGTATCCCCATCTT
ACCAGGGCAATAGCGATTGCTATTTCGGCAATGGCTCTGCCTATCGGGGCACCCATTCACTGACCGAGTC
CGGGGCTTCTTGCCTTCCCTGGAACTCCATGATACTCATTGGGAAAGTCTACACAGCGCAGAACCCAAGC
GCGCAAGCGCTCGGCCTTGGGAAGCACAATTATTGCAGAAACCCCGACGGCGACGCTAAACCATGGTGCC
ATGTCCTCAAGAATCGCAGGCTTACGTGGGAGTATTGCGATGTTCCTTCTTGTTCCACATGTGGTTTGCG
CCAATACAGCCAACCGCAATTTAGGATTAAGGGCGGCCTTTTCGCCGATATCGCATCACACCCGTGGCAA
GCTGCAATCTTTGCCGCTGCAGCCGCTAGTCCAGGGGAGCGCTTTCTTTGTGGCGGTATCCTTATATCTT
CCTGCTGGATACTCAGCGCCGCCCATTGCTTCCAAGAACGATTTCCACCGCATCATCTGACCGTCATACT
TGGTAGGACGTATAGGGTAGTCCCCGGGGAGGAAGAACAAAAATTCGAGGTAGAAAAATACATCGTACAT
AAGGAGTTCGACGATGATACTTACGATAACGATATAGCCCTGCTCCAGCTGAAGAGCGACAGTAGTAGAT
GTGCTCAGGAATCCTCTGTAGTTCGGACCGTCTGTCTTCCGCCGGCGGACCTTCAACTTCCGGACTGGAC
CGAGTGCGAATTGAGCGGCTACGGTAAGCACGAAGCACTCTCCCCATTTTACTCCGAGCGGCTTAAGGAA
GCTCACGTGCGACTCTACCCCAGCTCACGGTGCACATCACAGCACTTGCTGAATCGGACTGTTACCGACA
ATATGCTCTGTGCGGGAGATACCAGGTCAGGTGGACCTCAAGCTAACCTTCACGATGCGTGCCAGGGTGA
TTCAGGTGGTCCGCTTGTCTGTCTTAACGACGGGCGAATGACCCTGGTTGGGATCATATCATGGGGGCTG
GGGTGTGGGCAAAAAGATGTGCCGGGAGTATATACCAAGGTTACGAACTACCTGGATTGGATCAGAGACA
ATATGCGCCCCGGCAGCAGCGTCGTCTCCCATTTTAACGATTGCCCCGACAGCCACACACAATTCTGTTT
TCATGGGACCTGTCGGTTCTTGGTACAGGAGGATAAACCTGCTTGCGTGTGCCATAGCGGCTACGTCGGG
GCAAGATGCGAGCACGCGGATCTGTTGGCTGGCAGCTATGACCCGCTCGCCTTGGATCTCGATGGTGATG
GTATAGAGACAGTAGCCGCTAAAGGGGGGAGCGGGCGGGGCGTACCTCACATTGTGATGGTCGACGCCTA
CAAACGGTACAAGTAG
